>Addgene plasmid #116251 | pHAGE-EGFR-G598A | addgene full sequence | sequence record 250531 | Addgene NGS Result
AATTGGCTGTGGTATATAAAATTATTCATAATGATAGTAGGAGGCTTGGTAGGTTTAAGAATAGTTTTTG
CTGTACTTTCTATAGTGAATAGAGTTAGGCAGGGATATTCACCATTATCGTTTCAGACCCACCTCCCAAC
CCCGAGGGGACCCGACAGGCCCGAAGGAATAGAAGAAGAAGGTGGAGAGAGAGACAGAGACAGATCCATT
CGATTAGTGAACGGATCTCGACGGTATCGCCGAATTCACAAATGGCAGTATTCATCCACAATTTTAAAAG
AAAAGGGGGGATTGGGGGGTACAGTGCAGGGGAAAGAATAGTAGACATAATAGCAACAGACATACAAACT
AAAGAATTACAAAAACAAATTACAAAAATTCAAAATTTTCGGGTTTATTACAGGGACAGCAGAGATCCAG
TTTGGACTAGTCGTGAGGCTCCGGTGCCCGTCAGTGGGCAGAGCGCACATCGCCCACAGTCCCCGAGAAG
TTGGGGGGAGGGGTCGGCAATTGAACCGGTGCCTAGAGAAGGTGGCGCGGGGTAAACTGGGAAAGTGATG
TCGTGTACTGGCTCCGCCTTTTTCCCGAGGGTGGGGGAGAACCGTATATAAGTGCAGTAGTCGCCGTGAA
CGTTCTTTTTCGCAACGGGTTTGCCGCCAGAACACAGGTAAGTGCCGTGTGTGGTTCCCGCGGGCCTGGC
CTCTTTACGGGTTATGGCCCTTGCGTGCCTTGAATTACTTCCACCTGGCTGCAGTACGTGATTCTTGATC
CCGAGCTTCGGGTTGGAAGTGGGTGGGAGAGTTCGAGGCCTTGCGCTTAAGGAGCCCCTTCGCCTCGTGC
TTGAGTTGAGGCCTGGCCTGGGCGCTGGGGCCGCCGCGTGCGAATCTGGTGGCACCTTCGCGCCTGTCTC
GCTGCTTTCGATAAGTCTCTAGCCATTTAAAATTTTTGATGACCTGCTGCGACGCTTTTTTTCTGGCAAG
ATAGTCTTGTAAATGCGGGCCAAGATCTGCACACTGGTATTTCGGTTTTTGGGGCCGCGGGCGGCGACGG
GGCCCGTGCGTCCCAGCGCACATGTTCGGCGAGGCGGGGCCTGCGAGCGCGGCCACCGAGAATCGGACGG
GGGTAGTCTCAAGCTGGCCGGCCTGCTCTGGTGCCTGGCCTCGCGCCGCCGTGTATCGCCCCGCCCTGGG
CGGCAAGGCTGGCCCGGTCGGCACCAGTTGCGTGAGCGGAAAGATGGCCGCTTCCCGGCCCTGCTGCAGG
GAGCTCAAAATGGAGGACGCGGCGCTCGGGAGAGCGGGCGGGTGAGTCACCCACACAAAGGAAAAGGGCC
TTTCCGTCCTCAGCCGTCGCTTCATGTGACTCCACGGAGTACCGGGCGCCGTCCAGGCACCTCGATTAGT
TCTCGAGCTTTTGGAGTACGTCGTCTTTAGGTTGGGGGGAGGGGTTTTATGCGATGGAGTTTCCCCACAC
TGAGTGGGTGGAGACTGAAGTTAGGCCAGCTTGGCACTTGATGTAATTCTCCTTGGAATTTGCCCTTTTT
GAGTTTGGATCTTGGTTCATTCTCAAGCCTCAGACAGTGGTTCAAAGTTTTTTTCTTCCATTTCAGGTGT
CGTGAAGCGGCCCTGCAGATATCAACAAGTTTGTACAAAAAAGCAGGCACC
[3630 nt withheld, positions 1662-5291]
TAGAACCCAGCTTTCTTGTACAAAGTGGTGATATCCAATTAACCCTCACTAAAGGAAGTGTTTAATGTAA
GAGAATGAACCCTATAGTGAGTCGTATTACCACCCAACTTTTCTATACAAAGTGGTTGATATCCAGCACA
GTGGCGGCCGCTCGAGTCTAGAGGGCCCGCGGTTCGAAGGTAAGCCTATCCCTAACCCTCTCCTCGGTCT
CGATTCTACGCGTACCGGTTAGTAATGAGATCCCTCCCCCCCCCCTAACGTTACTGGCCGAAGCCGCTTG
GAATAAGGCCGGTGTGCGTTTGTCTATATGTTATTTTCCACCATATTGCCGTCTTTTGGCAATGTGAGGG
CCCGGAAACCTGGCCCTGTCTTCTTGACGAGCATTCCTAGGGGTCTTTCCCCTCTCGCCAAAGGAATGCA
AGGTCTGTTGAATGTCGTGAAGGAAGCAGTTCCTCTGGAAGCTTCTTGAAGACAAACAACGTCTGTAGCG
ACCCTTTGCAGGCAGCGGAACCCCCCACCTGGCGACAGGTGCCTCTGCGGCCAAAAGCCACGTGTATAAG
ATACACCTGCAAAGGCGGCACAACCCCAGTGCCACGTTGTGAGTTGGATAGTTGTGGAAAGAGTCAAATG
GCTCTCCTCAAGCGTATTCAACAAGGGGCTGAAGGATGCCCAGAAGGTACCCCATTGTATGGGATCTGAT
CTGGGGCCTCGGTGCACATGCTTTACATGTGTTTAGTCGAGGTTAAAAAAACGTCTAGGCCCCCCGAACC
ACGGGGACGTGGTTTTCCTTTGAAAAACACGATGATAATATGGCCACACATATGACCGAGTACAAGCCCA
CGGTGCGCCTCGCCACCCGCGACGACGTCCCCAGGGCCGTACGCACCCTCGCCGCCGCGTTCGCCGACTA
CCCCGCCACGCGCCACACCGTCGATCCGGACCGCCACATCGAGCGGGTCACCGAGCTGCAAGAACTCTTC
CTCACGCGCGTCGGGCTCGACATCGGCAAGGTGTGGGTCGCGGACGACGGCGCCGCGGTGGCGGTCTGGA
CCACGCCGGAGAGCGTCGAAGCGGGGGCGGTGTTCGCCGAGATCGGCCCGCGCATGGCCGAGTTGAGCGG
TTCCCGGCTGGCCGCGCAGCAACAGATGGAAGGCCTCCTGGCGCCGCACCGGCCCAAGGAGCCCGCGTGG
TTCCTGGCCACCGTCGGCGTCTCGCCCGACCACCAGGGCAAGGGTCTGGGCAGCGCCGTCGTGCTCCCCG
GAGTGGAGGCGGCCGAGCGCGCCGGGGTGCCCGCCTTCCTGGAGACCTCCGCGCCCCGCAACCTCCCCTT
CTACGAGCGGCTCGGCTTCACCGTCACCGCCGACGTCGAGGTGCCCGAAGGACCGCGCACCTGGTGCATG
ACCCGCAAGCCCGGTGCCTAAATCGATAGATCCTAATCAACCTCTGGATTACAAAATTTGTGAAAGATTG
ACTGGTATTCTTAACTATGTTGCTCCTTTTACGCTATGTGGATACGCTGCTTTAATGCCTTTGTATCATG
CTATTGCTTCCCGTATGGCTTTCATTTTCTCCTCCTTGTATAAATCCTGGTTGCTGTCTCTTTATGAGGA
GTTGTGGCCCGTTGTCAGGCAACGTGGCGTGGTGTGCACTGTGTTTGCTGACGCAACCCCCACTGGTTGG
GGCATTGCCACCACCTGTCAGCTCCTTTCCGGGACTTTCGCTTTCCCCCTCCCTATTGCCACGGCGGAAC
TCATCGCCGCCTGCCTTGCCCGCTGCTGGACAGGGGCTCGGCTGTTGGGCACTGACAATTCCGTGGTGTT
GTCGGGGAAATCATCGTCCTTTCCTTGGCTGCTCGCCTGTGTTGCCACCTGGATTCTGCGCGGGACGTCC
TTCTGCTACGTCCCTTCGGCCCTCAATCCAGCGGACCTTCCTTCCCGCGGCCTGCTGCCGGCTCTGCGGC
CTCTTCCGCGTCTTCGCCTTCGCCCTCAGACGAGTCGGATCTCCCTTTGGGCCGCCTCCCCGCCTGAGAT
CCTTTAAGACCAATGACTTACAAGGCAGCTGTAGATCTTAGCCACTTTTTAAAAGAAAAGGGGGGACTGG
AAGGGCTAATTCACTCCCAACGAAGACAAGATCTGCTTTTTGCTTGTACTGGGTCTCTCTGGTTAGACCA
GATCTGAGCCTGGGAGCTCTCTGGCTAACTAGGGAACCCACTGCTTAAGCCTCAATAAAGCTTGCCTTGA
GTGCTTCAAGTAGTGTGTGCCCGTCTGTTGTGTGACTCTGGTAACTAGAGATCCCTCAGACCCTTTTAGT
CAGTGTGGAAAATCTCTAGCAGTAGTAGTTCATGTCATCTTATTATTCAGTATTTATAACTTGCAAAGAA
ATGAATATCAGAGAGTGAGAGGCCCGGGTTAATTAAGGAAAGGGCTAGATCATTCTTGAAGACGAAAGGG
CCTCGTGATACGCCTATTTTTATAGGTTAATGTCATGATAATAATGGTTTCTTAGACGTCAGGTGGCACT
TTTCGGGGAAATGTGCGCGGAACCCCTATTTGTTTATTTTTCTAAATACATTCAAATATGTATCCGCTCA
TGAGACAATAACCCTGATAAATGCTTCAATAATATTGAAAAAGGAAGAGTATGAGTATTCAACATTTCCG
TGTCGCCCTTATTCCCTTTTTTGCGGCATTTTGCCTTCCTGTTTTTGCTCACCCAGAAACGCTGGTGAAA
GTAAAAGATGCTGAAGATCAGTTGGGTGCACGAGTGGGTTACATCGAACTGGATCTCAACAGCGGTAAGA
TCCTTGAGAGTTTTCGCCCCGAAGAACGTTTTCCAATGATGAGCACTTTTAAAGTTCTGCTATGTGGCGC
GGTATTATCCCGTGTTGACGCCGGGCAAGAGCAACTCGGTCGCCGCATACACTATTCTCAGAATGACTTG
GTTGAGTACTCACCAGTCACAGAAAAGCATCTTACGGATGGCATGACAGTAAGAGAATTATGCAGTGCTG
CCATAACCATGAGTGATAACACTGCGGCCAACTTACTTCTGACAACGATCGGAGGACCGAAGGAGCTAAC
CGCTTTTTTGCACAACATGGGGGATCATGTAACTCGCCTTGATCGTTGGGAACCGGAGCTGAATGAAGCC
ATACCAAACGACGAGCGTGACACCACGATGCCTGTAGCAATGGCAACAACGTTGCGCAAACTATTAACTG
GCGAACTACTTACTCTAGCTTCCCGGCAACAATTAATAGACTGGATGGAGGCGGATAAAGTTGCAGGACC
ACTTCTGCGCTCGGCCCTTCCGGCTGGCTGGTTTATTGCTGATAAATCTGGAGCCGGTGAGCGTGGGTCT
CGCGGTATCATTGCAGCACTGGGGCCAGATGGTAAGCCCTCCCGTATCGTAGTTATCTACACGACGGGGA
GTCAGGCAACTATGGATGAACGAAATAGACAGATCGCTGAGATAGGTGCCTCACTGATTAAGCATTGGTA
ACTGTCAGACCAAGTTTACTCATATATACTTTAGATTGATTTAAAACTTCATTTTTAATTTAAAAGGATC
TAGGTGAAGATCCTTTTTGATAATCTCATGACCAAAATCCCTTAACGTGAGTTTTCGTTCCACTGAGCGT
CAGACCCCGTAGAAAAGATCAAAGGATCTTCTTGAGATCCTTTTTTTCTGCGCGTAATCTGCTGCTTGCA
AACAAAAAAACCACCGCTACCAGCGGTGGTTTGTTTGCCGGATCAAGAGCTACCAACTCTTTTTCCGAAG
GTAACTGGCTTCAGCAGAGCGCAGATACCAAATACTGTTCTTCTAGTGTAGCCGTAGTTAGGCCACCACT
TCAAGAACTCTGTAGCACCGCCTACATACCTCGCTCTGCTAATCCTGTTACCAGTGGCTGCTGCCAGTGG
CGATAAGTCGTGTCTTACCGGGTTGGACTCAAGACGATAGTTACCGGATAAGGCGCAGCGGTCGGGCTGA
ACGGGGGGTTCGTGCACACAGCCCAGCTTGGAGCGAACGACCTACACCGAACTGAGATACCTACAGCGTG
AGCTATGAGAAAGCGCCACGCTTCCCGAAGGGAGAAAGGCGGACAGGTATCCGGTAAGCGGCAGGGTCGG
AACAGGAGAGCGCACGAGGGAGCTTCCAGGGGGAAACGCCTGGTATCTTTATAGTCCTGTCGGGTTTCGC
CACCTCTGACTTGAGCGTCGATTTTTGTGATGCTCGTCAGGGGGGCGGAGCCTATGGAAAAACGCCAGCA
ACGCGGCCTTTTTACGGTTCCTGGCCTTTTGCTGGCCTTTTGCTCACATGTTCTTTCCTGCGTTATCCCC
TGATTCTGTGGATAACCGTATTACCGCCTTTGAGTGAGCTGATACCGCTCGCCGCAGCCGAACGACCGAG
CGCAGCGAGTCAGTGAGCGAGGAAGCGGAAGAGCGCCCAATACGCAAACCGCCTCTCCCCGCGCGTTGGC
CGATTCATTAATGCAGCAAGCTCATGGCTGACTAATTTTTTTTATTTATGCAGAGGCCGAGGCCGCCTCG
GCCTCTGAGCTATTCCAGAAGTAGTGAGGAGGCTTTTTTGGAGGCCTAGGCTTTTGCAAAAAGCTCCCCG
TGGCACGACAGGTTTCCCGACTGGAAAGCGGGCAGTGAGCGCAACGCAATTAATGTGAGTTAGCTCACTC
ATTAGGCACCCCAGGCTTTACACTTTATGCTTCCGGCTCGTATGTTGTGTGGAATTGTGAGCGGATAACA
ATTTCACACAGGAAACAGCTATGACATGATTACGAATTTCACAAATAAAGCATTTTTTTCACTGCATTCT
AGTTGTGGTTTGTCCAAACTCATCAATGTATCTTATCATGTCTGGATCAACTGGATAACTCAAGCTAACC
AAAATCATCCCAAACTTCCCACCCCATACCCTATTACCACTGCCAATTACCTGTGGTTTCATTTACTCTA
AACCTGTGATTCCTCTGAATTATTTTCATTTTAAAGAAATTGTATTTGTTAAATATGTACTACAAACTTA
GTAGTTGGAAGGGCTAATTCACTCCCAAAGAAGACAAGATATCCTTGATCTGTGGATCTACCACACACAA
GGCTACTTCCCTGATTAGCAGAACTACACACCAGGGCCAGGGGTCAGATATCCACTGACCTTTGGATGGT
GCTACAAGCTAGTACCAGTTGAGCCAGATAAGGTAGAAGAGGCCAATAAAGGAGAGAACACCAGCTTGTT
ACACCCTGTGAGCCTGCATGGGATGGATGACCCGGAGAGAGAAGTGTTAGAGTGGAGGTTTGACAGCCGC
CTAGCATTTCATCACGTGGCCCGAGAGCTGCATCCGGAGTACTTCAAGAACTGCTGATATCGAGCTTGCT
ACAAGGGACTTTCCGCTGGGGACTTTCCAGGGAGGCGTGGCCTGGGCGGGACTGGGGAGTGGCGAGCCCT
CAGATCCTGCATATAAGCAGCTGCTTTTTGCCTGTACTGGGTCTCTCTGGTTAGACCAGATCTGAGCCTG
GGAGCTCTCTGGCTAACTAGGGAACCCACTGCTTAAGCCTCAATAAAGCTTGCCTTGAGTGCTTCAAGTA
GTGTGTGCCCGTCTGTTGTGTGACTCTGGTAACTAGAGATCCCTCAGACCCTTTTAGTCAGTGTGGAAAA
TCTCTAGCAGTGGCGCCCGAACAGGGACTTGAAAGCGAAAGGGAAACCAGAGGAGCTCTCTCGACGCAGG
ACTCGGCTTGCTGAAGCGCGCACGGCAAGAGGCGAGGGGCGGCGACTGGTGAGTACGCCAAAAATTTTGA
CTAGCGGAGGCTAGAAGGAGAGAGATGGGTGCGAGAGCGTCAGTATTAAGCGGGGGAGAATTAGATCGCG
ATGGGAAAAAATTCGGTTAAGGCCAGGGGGAAAGAAAAAATATAAATTAAAACATATAGTATGGGCAAGC
AGGGAGCTAGAACGATTCGCAGTTAATCCTGGCCTGTTAGAAACATCAGAAGGCTGTAGACAAATACTGG
GACAGCTACAACCATCCCTTCAGACAGGATCAGAAGAACTTAGATCATTATATAATACAGTAGCAACCCT
CTATTGTGTGCATCAAAGGATAGAGATAAAAGACACCAAGGAAGCTTTAGACAAGATAGAGGAAGAGCAA
AACAAAAGTAAGACCACCGCACAGCAAGCGGCCGGCCGCTGATCTTCAGACCTGGAGGAGGAGATATGAG
GGACAATTGGAGAAGTGAATTATATAAATATAAAGTAGTAAAAATTGAACCATTAGGAGTAGCACCCACC
AAGGCAAAGAGAAGAGTGGTGCAGAGAGAAAAAAGAGCAGTGGGAATAGGAGCTTTGTTCCTTGGGTTCT
TGGGAGCAGCAGGAAGCACTATGGGCGCAGCGTCAATGACGCTGACGGTACAGGCCAGACAATTATTGTC
TGGTATAGTGCAGCAGCAGAACAATTTGCTGAGGGCTATTGAGGCGCAACAGCATCTGTTGCAACTCACA
GTCTGGGGCATCAAGCAGCTCCAGGCAAGAATCCTGGCTGTGGAAAGATACCTAAAGGATCAACAGCTCC
TGGGGATTTGGGGTTGCTCTGGAAAACTCATTTGCACCACTGCTGTGCCTTGGAATGCTAGTTGGAGTAA
TAAATCTCTGGAACAGATTTGGAATCACACGACCTGGATGGAGTGGGACAGAGAAATTAACAATTACACA
AGCTTAATACACTCCTTAATTGAAGAATCGCAAAACCAGCAAGAAAAGAATGAACAAGAATTATTGGAAT
TAGATAAATGGGCAAGTTTGTGGAATTGGTTTAACATAACA
Features (pLannotate 1.2.2; 30 found; start..end, strand, type, name):
    127..227     +  CDS            Rev (fragment): human immunodeficiency virus 1 (HIV-1) Rev protein; rev; enhances nuclear export of unspliced and incompletely spliced viral mRNAs
    272..389     +  misc_feature   cPPT/CTS: central polypurine tract and central termination sequence of HIV-1
    437..1615    +  promoter       EF-1α promoter: strong constitutive promoter for human elongation factor EF-1α
   1636..1656    +  protein_bind   attB1: mutant version of attB; core recombination site for the Gateway® BP reaction BP Clonase™
   1662..5291    +  CDS            EGFR (sequence withheld): EGFR_HUMAN - Also known as ERBB, ERBB1, HER1. Experimental evidence at protein level: Swiss-Prot protein existence level 1. (Microbial infection) Acts as a receptor for hepatitis C virus (HCV) in hepatocytes and facilitates its cell entry. Mediates HCV entry by promoting the formation of the CD81-CLDN1 receptor complexes that are essential for HCV entry and by enhancing membrane fusion of cells expressing HCV envelope glycoproteins. From Homo sapiens (Human).
   5296..5320    -  protein_bind   attB2: mutant version of attB; recombination site for the Gateway® BP reaction BP Clonase™
   5328..5346    +  promoter       T3 promoter: promoter for bacteriophage T3 RNA polymerase
   5372..5390    -  promoter       T7 promoter: promoter for bacteriophage T7 RNA polymerase
   5396..5414    -  protein_bind   attB4 (fragment): mutant version of attB; core recombination site for the Gateway® BP reaction BP Clonase™
   5470..5511    +  CDS            V5 tag: epitope tag from simian virus 5
   5637..6099    +  misc_feature   IRES: internal ribosome entry site (IRES) of the encephalomyocarditis virus (EMCV)
   6113..6710    +  CDS            PuroR (fragment): puromycin N-acetyltransferase; pac from Streptomyces; confers resistance to puromycin
   6726..7314    +  misc_feature   WPRE: woodchuck hepatitis virus posttranscriptional regulatory element
   7322..7387    +  CDS            nef (fragment): NEF_HV1Z2 - Experimental evidence at protein level: Swiss-Prot protein existence level 1. Extracellular Nef protein targets CD4(+) T-lymphocytes for apoptosis by interacting with CXCR4 surface receptors. From Human immunodeficiency virus type 1 group M subtype D (isolate Z2/CDC-Z34) (HIV-1).
   7389..7622    +  LTR            3' LTR (ΔU3): self-inactivating 3' long terminal repeat (LTR) from HIV-1
   7827..7931    +  promoter       AmpR promoter: bla
   7932..8792    +  CDS            AmpR: β-lactamase; bla; confers resistance to ampicillin, carbenicillin, and related antibiotics
   8963..9551    +  rep_origin     ori: high-copy-number ColE1/pMB1/pBR322/pUC origin of replication
   9734..9788    +  CDS            lacI (fragment): lac repressor; lacI; The lac repressor binds to the lac operator to inhibit transcription in E. coli. This inhibition can be relieved by adding lactose or isopropyl-β-D-thiogalactopyranoside (IPTG).
   9794..9887    +  rep_origin     SV40 ori (fragment): SV40 origin of replication
   9912..9949    +  CDS            lacI (fragment): lac repressor; lacI; The lac repressor binds to the lac operator to inhibit transcription in E. coli. This inhibition can be relieved by adding lactose or isopropyl-β-D-thiogalactopyranoside (IPTG).
   9962..9983    +  protein_bind   CAP binding site: CAP binding activates transcription in the presence of cAMP. E. coli catabolite activator protein
   9998..10028   +  promoter       lac promoter: promoter for the E. coli lac operon
  10032..10054   +  protein_bind   lac operator (fragment): The lac repressor binds to the lac operator to inhibit transcription in E. coli. This inhibition can be relieved by adding lactose or isopropyl-β-D-thiogalactopyranoside (IPTG). lac repressor encoded by lacI
  10086..10169   +  polyA_signal   SV40 poly(A) signal (fragment): SV40 polyadenylation signal
  10336..10665   +  CDS            nef (fragment): NEF_HV1BR - Experimental evidence at protein level: Swiss-Prot protein existence level 1. Extracellular Nef protein targets CD4(+) T-lymphocytes for apoptosis by interacting with CXCR4 surface receptors (PubMed:14990729). From Human immunodeficiency virus type 1 group M subtype B (isolate BRU/LAI) (HIV-1).
  10713..10970   +  LTR            5' LTR (truncated): truncated 5' long terminal repeat (LTR) from HIV-1
  11017..11142   +  misc_feature   HIV-1 Ψ: packaging signal of human immunodeficiency virus type 1
  11126..11464   +  CDS            HIV-1 gag (fragment): gag protein from human immunodeficiency virus 1; gag
  11639..11872   +  misc_feature   RRE: The Rev response element (RRE) of HIV-1 allows for Rev-dependent mRNA export from the nucleus to the cytoplasm.
