[The description below was written by a language model from this plasmid's Addgene catalogue record and pLannotate feature annotations shown in this document.]
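Description:
pHAGE-EGFR-G598A is an HIV-1-derived lentiviral expression vector built on the pHAGE backbone and carrying the human epidermal growth factor receptor (EGFR) open reading frame with a G598A point mutation. The roughly 12.1 kb plasmid is maintained in E. coli through a high-copy ColE1/pUC-type origin and selected with ampicillin via the β-lactamase gene. The viral portion contains a truncated 5' LTR, the Ψ packaging signal with an adjoining gag fragment, the Rev response element for Rev-dependent nuclear export of the genomic RNA, and the cPPT/CTS element. At the other end is a ΔU3 self-inactivating 3' LTR, which leaves the integrated provirus without LTR promoter activity. The annotated features include no complete viral genes, only short gag, Rev and nef fragments, so packaging functions must be supplied in trans.

The payload is driven by the strong constitutive human EF-1α promoter. The EGFR coding sequence was introduced by Gateway cloning and sits between attB1 and attB2 sites. Downstream lie short T3 and T7 promoter sequences, a V5 epitope tag annotation, an EMCV IRES and a puromycin N-acetyltransferase gene, followed by a WPRE that enhances transcript expression. The IRES places EGFR and puromycin resistance on a single transcript, so transduced mammalian cells can be selected with puromycin. Whether the V5 tag is translated in frame with EGFR cannot be determined from the feature table. The stated purpose is lentiviral expression of EGFR G598A, and the associated publication concerns systematic functional annotation of somatic mutations in cancer, consistent with use for testing the functional effect of this variant in cell models.
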