Addgene plasmid #116251: pHAGE-EGFR-G598A
Purpose: Lentiviral expression of EGFR G598A
Depositing lab: Gordon Mills & Kenneth Scott. Publication: Systematic Functional Annotation of Somatic Mutations in Cancer. Ng PK, Li J, Jeong KJ, Shao S, Chen H, Tsang YH, Sengupta S, Wang Z, Bhavana VH, Tran R, Soewito S, Minussi DC, Moreno D, Kong K, Dogruluk T, Lu H, Gao J, Tokheim C, Zhou DC, Johnson AM, Zeng J, Ip CKM, Ju Z, Wester M, Yu S, Li Y, Vellano CP, Schultz N, Karchin R, Ding L, Lu Y, Cheung LWT, Chen K, Shaw KR, Meric-Bernstam F, Scott KL, Yi S, Sahni N, Liang H, Mills GB. Cancer Cell. 2018 Mar 12;33(3):450-462.e10. doi: 10.1016/j.ccell.2018.01.021. PubMed 29533785.
Backbone
  Vector backbone: pHAGE
  Vector type: Lentiviral
Growth in bacteria
  Bacterial resistance: Ampicillin, 100 μg/mL
  Growth temperature: 37°C
  Growth strain: Stbl3
  Copy number: High Copy
Gene/Insert
  Gene/Insert name: EGFR
  Species: H. sapiens (human)
  Mutation: G598A
  Entrez Gene: EGFR (a.k.a. ERBB, ERBB1, ERRP, HER1, NISBD2, PIG61, mENA)
  Cloning method: Gateway Cloning
Terms and licenses: Academic/Nonprofit Terms; Industry Terms: Not Available to Industry
How to cite: pHAGE-EGFR-G598A was a gift from Gordon Mills & Kenneth Scott (Addgene plasmid # 116251)
