>Addgene plasmid #116251 | pHAGE-EGFR-G598A | depositor partial sequence | sequence record 219125 | insert
[1792 nt withheld, positions 1-1792]
C
[1837 nt withheld, positions 1794-3630]
TGA
